Addgene plasmid #171183: pTarget12f1
Purpose: Constitutive expression of sgRNA without donor DNA
Depositing lab: Kohsuke Honda. Depositing organization: The University of Osaka. Publication: Genome editing by miniature CRISPR/Cas12f1 enzyme in Escherichia coli. Okano K, Sato Y, Hizume T, Honda K. J Biosci Bioeng. 2021 Aug;132(2):120-124. doi: 10.1016/j.jbiosc.2021.04.009. Epub 2021 May 19. PubMed 34023220.
Backbone
  Vector backbone: pTargetF
  Backbone size w/o insert (bp): 2014
  Total vector size (bp): 2217
  Vector type: Bacterial Expression, CRISPR
Growth in bacteria
  Bacterial resistance: Spectinomycin, 50 μg/mL
  Growth temperature: 37°C
  Growth strain: DH5alpha
  Copy number: High Copy
Gene/Insert
  Gene/Insert name: sgRNA scaffold in the CRISPR/Cas12f1 system
  gRNA/shRNA sequence: tgcaccgtgtctagctagct
  Species: Synthetic
  Promoter: J23119(SpeI) promoter
  Cloning method: Restriction Enzyme; 5′ cloning site SpeI (not destroyed); 3′ cloning site EcoRI (not destroyed)
  Sequencing primers: 5′ CTCCTTACGCATCTGTGCG; 3′ GATCAACGGCACTGTTGC
Terms and licenses: Academic/Nonprofit Terms; Industry Terms: Not Available to Industry
How to cite: pTarget12f1 was a gift from Kohsuke Honda (Addgene plasmid # 171183 ; http://n2t.net/addgene:171183 ; RRID:Addgene_171183)
