[The description below was written by a language model from this plasmid's Addgene catalogue record and the feature table of its GenBank file.]
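Description:
pTarget12f1 is a small, high-copy bacterial CRISPR guide-expression plasmid derived from the pTargetF backbone and intended for use in Escherichia coli. It replicates from a ColE1/pMB1/pUC-type origin and is selected through the aadA gene, which encodes an aminoglycoside adenylyltransferase conferring resistance to spectinomycin (and streptomycin). The catalogue lists a total size of 2217 bp, whereas the accompanying sequence record is 2243 bp; the record does not explain this small discrepancy.

The payload is a synthetic single-guide RNA cassette for the miniature CRISPR/Cas12f1 system, placed between SpeI and EcoRI sites that both remain intact. Transcription is driven by the J23119(SpeI) promoter, a strong constitutive synthetic bacterial promoter from the Registry of Standard Biological Parts, modified to end in an SpeI site so that the guide cassette can be joined directly downstream. The catalogue entry records a 20-nucleotide guide sequence along with the Cas12f1 scaffold, but its target is not stated. The sgRNA region itself is not annotated in the feature table, which marks only the promoter, the resistance gene, the origin and two standard primer-binding sites.

As the stated purpose indicates, the plasmid provides constitutive sgRNA expression without any donor DNA for homology-directed repair, and it carries no nuclease gene, so Cas12f1 must be provided from a separate source. The associated work concerns genome editing in E. coli with the Cas12f1 enzyme, where this construct supplies the guide-RNA component. The retained SpeI and EcoRI sites would in principle allow the guide cassette to be exchanged, although the record does not state this.
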