LOCUS       Exported 2243 bp ds-DNA circular SYN 29-JUN-2021
DEFINITION  Constitutive expression of sgRNA without donor DNA.
ACCESSION   .
VERSION     .
KEYWORDS    pTarget12f1
SOURCE      synthetic DNA construct
  ORGANISM  synthetic DNA construct
REFERENCE   1 (bases 1 to 2243)
  TITLE     Genome editing by miniature CRISPR/Cas12f1 enzyme in Escherichia
            coli
  JOURNAL   Unpublished
REFERENCE   2 (bases 1 to 2243)
  AUTHORS   .
  TITLE     Direct Submission
  JOURNAL   Exported Jun 29, 2021 from SnapGene Server 1.1.58
            http://www.snapgene.com
FEATURES             Location/Qualifiers
     source          1..2243
                     /organism="synthetic DNA construct"
                     /mol_type="other DNA"
     primer_bind     98..115
                     /label=L4440
                     /note="L4440 vector, forward primer"
     promoter        192..226
                     /label=J23119(SpeI) promoter
                     /note="bacterial promoter (Registry of Standard Biological
                     Parts BBa_J23119) modified to end with an SpeI site"
     CDS             634..1425
                     /codon_start=1
                     /gene="aadA"
                     /product="aminoglycoside adenylyltransferase (Murphy,
                     1985)"
                     /label=SmR
                     /note="confers resistance to spectinomycin and
                     streptomycin"
                     /translation="MREAVIAEVSTQLSEVVGVIERHLEPTLLAVHLYGSAVDGGLKPH
                     SDIDLLVTVTVRLDETTRRALINDLLETSASPGESEILRAVEVTIVVHDDIIPWRYPAK
                     RELQFGEWQRNDILAGIFEPATIDIDLAILLTKAREHSVALVGPAAEELFDPVPEQDLF
                     EALNETLTLWNSPPDWAGDERNVVLTLSRIWYSAVTGKIAPKDVAADWAMERLPAQYQP
                     VILEARQAYLGQEEDRLASRADQLEEFVHYVKGEITKVVGK"
     rep_origin      1599..2187
                     /direction=RIGHT
                     /label=ori
                     /note="high-copy-number ColE1/pMB1/pBR322/pUC origin of
                     replication"
     primer_bind     2088..2107
                     /label=pBR322ori-F
                     /note="pBR322 origin, forward primer"
ORIGIN
        1 catgttcttt cctgcgttat cccctgattc tgtggataac cgtattaccg cctttgagtg
       61 agctgatacc gctcgccgca gccgaacgac cgagcgcagc gagtcagtga gcgaggaagc
      121 ggaagagcgc ctgatgcggt attttctcct tacgcatctg tgcggtattt cacaccgcat
      181 atgctggatc cttgacagct agctcagtcc taggtataat actagtcttc actgataaag
      241 tggagaaccg cttcaccaaa agctgtccct taggggatta gaacttgagt gaaggtgggc
      301 tgcttgcatc agcctaatgt cgagaagtgc tttcttcgga aagtaaccct cgaaacaaat
      361 tcatttttcc tctccaattc tgcacaagaa agttgcagaa cccgaataga cgaatgaagg
      421 aatgcaactg caccgtgtct agctagcttt tttttgaatt ctctagagtc gacctgcaga
      481 agcttagatc tattaccctg ttatccctac tcgagttcat gtgcagctcc ataagcaaaa
      541 ggggatgata agtttatcac caccgactat ttgcaacagt gccgttgatc gtgctatgat
      601 cgactgatgt catcagcggt ggagtgcaat gtcatgaggg aagcggtgat cgccgaagta
      661 tcgactcaac tatcagaggt agttggcgtc atcgagcgcc atctcgaacc gacgttgctg
      721 gccgtacatt tgtacggctc cgcagtggat ggcggcctga agccacacag tgatattgat
      781 ttgctggtta cggtgaccgt aaggcttgat gaaacaacgc ggcgagcttt gatcaacgac
      841 cttttggaaa cttcggcttc ccctggagag agcgagattc tccgcgctgt agaagtcacc
      901 attgttgtgc acgacgacat cattccgtgg cgttatccag ctaagcgcga actgcaattt
      961 ggagaatggc agcgcaatga cattcttgca ggtatcttcg agccagccac gatcgacatt
     1021 gatctggcta tcttgctgac aaaagcaaga gaacatagcg ttgccttggt aggtccagcg
     1081 gcggaggaac tctttgatcc ggttcctgaa caggatctat ttgaggcgct aaatgaaacc
     1141 ttaacgctat ggaactcgcc gcccgactgg gctggcgatg agcgaaatgt agtgcttacg
     1201 ttgtcccgca tttggtacag cgcagtaacc ggcaaaatcg cgccgaagga tgtcgctgcc
     1261 gactgggcaa tggagcgcct gccggcccag tatcagcccg tcatacttga agctagacag
     1321 gcttatcttg gacaagaaga agatcgcttg gcctcgcgcg cagatcagtt ggaagaattt
     1381 gtccactacg tgaaaggcga gatcaccaag gtagtcggca aataagatgc cgctcgccag
     1441 tcgattggct gagctcataa gttcctattc cgaagttccg cgaacgcgta aaggatctag
     1501 gtgaagatcc tttttgataa tctcatgacc aaaatccctt aacgtgagtt ttcgttccac
     1561 tgagcgtcag accccgtaga aaagatcaaa ggatcttctt gagatccttt ttttctgcgc
     1621 gtaatctgct gcttgcaaac aaaaaaacca ccgctaccag cggtggtttg tttgccggat
     1681 caagagctac caactctttt tccgaaggta actggcttca gcagagcgca gataccaaat
     1741 actgtccttc tagtgtagcc gtagttaggc caccacttca agaactctgt agcaccgcct
     1801 acatacctcg ctctgctaat cctgttacca gtggctgctg ccagtggcga taagtcgtgt
     1861 cttaccgggt tggactcaag acgatagtta ccggataagg cgcagcggtc gggctgaacg
     1921 gggggttcgt gcacacagcc cagcttggag cgaacgacct acaccgaact gagataccta
     1981 cagcgtgagc tatgagaaag cgccacgctt cccgaaggga gaaaggcgga caggtatccg
     2041 gtaagcggca gggtcggaac aggagagcgc acgagggagc ttccaggggg aaacgcctgg
     2101 tatctttata gtcctgtcgg gtttcgccac ctctgacttg agcgtcgatt tttgtgatgc
     2161 tcgtcagggg ggcggagcct atggaaaaac gccagcaacg cggccttttt acggttcctg
     2221 gccttttgct ggccttttgc tca
//
